>Addgene plasmid #144366 | TFORF1512 | addgene full sequence | sequence record 352997 | Addgene NGS Result
GGCTCCGGTGCCCGTCAGTGGGCAGAGCGCACATCGCCCACAGTCCCCGAGAAGTTGGGGGGAGGGGTCG
GCAATTGAACCGGTGCCTAGAGAAGGTGGCGCGGGGTAAACTGGGAAAGTGATGTCGTGTACTGGCTCCG
CCTTTTTCCCGAGGGTGGGGGAGAACCGTATATAAGTGCAGTAGTCGCCGTGAACGTTCTTTTTCGCAAC
GGGTTTGCCGCCAGAACACAGGTAAGTGCCGTGTGTGGTTCCCGCGGGCCTGGCCTCTTTACGGGTTATG
GCCCTTGCGTGCCTTGAATTACTTCCACCTGGCTGCAGTACGTGATTCTTGATCCCGAGCTTCGGGTTGG
AAGTGGGTGGGAGAGTTCGAGGCCTTGCGCTTAAGGAGCCCCTTCGCCTCGTGCTTGAGTTGAGGCCTGG
CCTGGGCGCTGGGGCCGCCGCGTGCGAATCTGGTGGCACCTTCGCGCCTGTCTCGCTGCTTTCGATAAGT
CTCTAGCCATTTAAAATTTTTGATGACCTGCTGCGACGCTTTTTTTCTGGCAAGATAGTCTTGTAAATGC
GGGCCAAGATCTGCACACTGGTATTTCGGTTTTTGGGGCCGCGGGCGGCGACGGGGCCCGTGCGTCCCAG
CGCACATGTTCGGCGAGGCGGGGCCTGCGAGCGCGGCCACCGAGAATCGGACGGGGGTAGTCTCAAGCTG
GCCGGCCTGCTCTGGTGCCTGGCCTCGCGCCGCCGTGTATCGCCCCGCCCTGGGCGGCAAGGCTGGCCCG
GTCGGCACCAGTTGCGTGAGCGGAAAGATGGCCGCTTCCCGGCCCTGCTGCAGGGAGCTCAAAATGGAGG
ACGCGGCGCTCGGGAGAGCGGGCGGGTGAGTCACCCACACAAAGGAAAAGGGCCTTTCCGTCCTCAGCCG
TCGCTTCATGTGACTCCACGGAGTACCGGGCGCCGTCCAGGCACCTCGATTAGTTCTCGAGCTTTTGGAG
TACGTCGTCTTTAGGTTGGGGGGAGGGGTTTTATGCGATGGAGTTTCCCCACACTGAGTGGGTGGAGACT
GAAGTTAGGCCAGCTTGGCACTTGATGTAATTCTCCTTGGAATTTGCCCTTTTTGAGTTTGGATCTTGGT
TCATTCTCAAGCCTCAGACAGTGGTTCAAAGTTTTTTTCTTCCATTTCAGGTGTCGTGAGGCTAGCACCG
CCACCATGGCTGTGCGCGGCGCCAACACCTTGACGTCCTTCTCCATCCAGGCGATCCTCAACAAGAAAGA
GGAGCGCGGCGGGCTGGCCGCGCCAGAGGGGCGCCCGGCGCCCGGGGGCACAGCGGCATCGGTGGCCGCG
GCTCCCGCTGTCTGCTGTTGGCGGCTCTTTGGGGAGAGGGACGCGGGCGCGTTGGGGGGCGCCGAGGACT
CTCTGCTGGCGTCTCCTGCCGGTACCAGAACAGCTGCGGGGCGGACTGCGGAGAGCCCGGAAGGCTGGGA
CTCGGACTCCGCGCTCAGCGAGGAGAACGAGAGCAGGCGGCGCTGCGCGGACGCGCGGGGGGCCAGCGGG
GCCGGCCTTGCGGGGGGATCCTTGAGCCTCGGCCAGCCGGTCTGTGAGCTGGCCGCTTCCAAAGACCTAG
AGGAGGAAGCCGCGGGCCGGAGCGACAGCGAGATGTCCGCCAGCGTCTCAGGCGACCGCAGCCCAAGGAC
CGAGGACGACGGTGTTGGCCCCAGAGGTGCACACGTGTCCGCGCTGTGCAGCGGGGCCGGCGGCGGGGGC
GGCAGCGGGCCGGCAGGCGTCGCGGAGGAGGAGGAGGAGCCGGCGGCGCCCAAGCCACGCAAGAAGCGCT
CGCGGGCCGCTTTCTCCCACGCGCAGGTCTTCGAGCTGGAGCGCCGCTTTAACCACCAGCGCTACCTGTC
CGGGCCCGAGCGCGCAGACCTGGCCGCGTCGCTGAAGCTCACCGAGACGCAGGTGAAAATCTGGTTCCAG
AACCGTCGCTACAAGACAAAGCGCCGGCAGATGGCAGCCGACCTGCTGGCCTCGGCGCCCGCCGCCAAGA
AGGTGGCCGTAAAGGTGCTGGTGCGCGACGACCAGAGACAATACCTGCCCGGCGAAGTGCTGCGGCCACC
CTCGCTTCTGCCACTGCAGCCCTCCTACTATTACCCGTACTACTGCCTCCCAGGCTGGGCGCTCTCCACC
TGCGCAGCTGCCGCAGGCACCCAGTAGTAATGAACTAGTCCGTAACTTGAAAGTATTTCGATTTCTTGGC
TTTATATATCTTGTGGAAAGGACGAAGGGTCAGGGTGAGAGGACGGAAGACGCGTTAAGTCGACAATCAA
CCTCTGGATTACAAAATTTGTGAAAGATTGACTGGTATTCTTAACTATGTTGCTCCTTTTACGCTATGTG
GATACGCTGCTTTAATGCCTTTGTATCATGCTATTGCTTCCCGTATGGCTTTCATTTTCTCCTCCTTGTA
TAAATCCTGGTTGCTGTCTCTTTATGAGGAGTTGTGGCCCGTTGTCAGGCAACGTGGCGTGGTGTGCACT
GTGTTTGCTGACGCAACCCCCACTGGTTGGGGCATTGCCACCACCTGTCAGCTCCTTTCCGGGACTTTCG
CTTTCCCCCTCCCTATTGCCACGGCGGAACTCATCGCCGCCTGCCTTGCCCGCTGCTGGACAGGGGCTCG
GCTGTTGGGCACTGACAATTCCGTGGTGTTGTCGGGGAAATCATCGTCCTTTCCTTGGCTGCTCGCCTGT
GTTGCCACCTGGATTCTGCGCGGGACGTCCTTCTGCTACGTCCCTTCGGCCCTCAATCCAGCGGACCTTC
CTTCCCGCGGCCTGCTGCCGGCTCTGCGGCCTCTTCCGCGTCTTCGCCTTCGCCCTCAGACGAGTCGGAT
CTCCCTTTGGGCCGCCTCCCCGCGTCGACTTTAAGACCAATGACTTACAAGGCAGCTGTAGATCTTAGCC
ACTTTTTAAAAGAAAAGGGGGGACTGGAAGGGCTAATTCACTCCCAACGAAGACAAGATCTGCTTTTTGC
TTGTACTGGGTCTCTCTGGTTAGACCAGATCTGAGCCTGGGAGCTCTCTGGCTAACTAGGGAACCCACTG
CTTAAGCCTCAATAAAGCTTGCCTTGAGTGCTTCAAGTAGTGTGTGCCCGTCTGTTGTGTGACTCTGGTA
ACTAGAGATCCCTCAGACCCTTTTAGTCAGTGTGGAAAATCTCTAGCAGTACGTATAGTAGTTCATGTCA
TCTTATTATTCAGTATTTATAACTTGCAAAGAAATGAATATCAGAGAGTGAGAGGAACTTGTTTATTGCA
GCTTATAATGGTTACAAATAAAGCAATAGCATCACAAATTTCACAAATAAAGCATTTTTTTCACTGCATT
CTAGTTGTGGTTTGTCCAAACTCATCAATGTATCTTATCATGTCTGGCTCTAGCTATCCCGCCCCTAACT
CCGCCCATCCCGCCCCTAACTCCGCCCAGTTCCGCCCATTCTCCGCCCCATGGCTGACTAATTTTTTTTA
TTTATGCAGAGGCCGAGGCCGCCTCGGCCTCTGAGCTATTCCAGAAGTAGTGAGGAGGCTTTTTTGGAGG
CCTAGGGACGTACCCAATTCGCCCTATAGTGAGTCGTATTACGCGCGCTCACTGGCCGTCGTTTTACAAC
GTCGTGACTGGGAAAACCCTGGCGTTACCCAACTTAATCGCCTTGCAGCACATCCCCCTTTCGCCAGCTG
GCGTAATAGCGAAGAGGCCCGCACCGATCGCCCTTCCCAACAGTTGCGCAGCCTGAATGGCGAATGGG
[124 nt withheld, positions 3779-3902]
C
[91 nt withheld, positions 3904-3994]
A
[49 nt withheld, positions 3996-4044]
CCTTTGACGTTGGAGTCCACGTTCTTT
[37 nt withheld, positions 4072-4108]
ACCCTATCTCGGTCTATTCTTTTGATTTATAAGGGATTTTGCCGATTTCGGCCTATTGGTTAAAAAATGA
GCTGATTTAACAAAAATTTAACGCGAATTTTAACAAAATATTAACGCTTACAATTTAGGTGGCACTTTTC
GGGGAAATGTGCGCGGAACCCCTATTTGTTTATTTTTCTAAATACATTCAAATATGTATCCGCTCATGAG
ACAATAACCCTGATAAATGCTTCAATAATATTGAAAAAGGAAGAGTATGAGTATTCAACATTTCCGTGTC
GCCCTTATTCCCTTTTTTGCGGCATTTTGCCTTCCTGTTTTTGCTCACCCAGAAACGCTGGTGAAAGTAA
AAGATGCTGAAGATCAGTTGGGTGCACGAGTGGGTTACATCGAACTGGATCTCAACAGCGGTAAGATCCT
TGAGAGTTTTCGCCCCGAAGAACGTTTTCCAATGATGAGCACTTTTAAAGTTCTGCTATGTGGCGCGGTA
TTATCCCGTATTGACGCCGGGCAAGAGCAACTCGGTCGCCGCATACACTATTCTCAGAATGACTTGGTTG
AGTACTCACCAGTCACAGAAAAGCATCTTACGGATGGCATGACAGTAAGAGAATTATGCAGTGCTGCCAT
AACCATGAGTGATAACACTGCGGCCAACTTACTTCTGACAACGATCGGAGGACCGAAGGAGCTAACCGCT
TTTTTGCACAACATGGGGGATCATGTAACTCGCCTTGATCGTTGGGAACCGGAGCTGAATGAAGCCATAC
CAAACGACGAGCGTGACACCACGATGCCTGTAGCAATGGCAACAACGTTGCGCAAACTATTAACTGGCGA
ACTACTTACTCTAGCTTCCCGGCAACAATTAATAGACTGGATGGAGGCGGATAAAGTTGCAGGACCACTT
CTGCGCTCGGCCCTTCCGGCTGGCTGGTTTATTGCTGATAAATCTGGAGCCGGTGAGCGTGGGTCTCGCG
GTATCATTGCAGCACTGGGGCCAGATGGTAAGCCCTCCCGTATCGTAGTTATCTACACGACGGGGAGTCA
GGCAACTATGGATGAACGAAATAGACAGATCGCTGAGATAGGTGCCTCACTGATTAAGCATTGGTAACTG
TCAGACCAAGTTTACTCATATATACTTTAGATTGATTTAAAACTTCATTTTTAATTTAAAAGGATCTAGG
TGAAGATCCTTTTTGATAATCTCATGACCAAAATCCCTTAACGTGAGTTTTCGTTCCACTGAGCGTCAGA
CCCCGTAGAAAAGATCAAAGGATCTTCTTGAGATCCTTTTTTTCTGCGCGTAATCTGCTGCTTGCAAACA
AAAAAACCACCGCTACCAGCGGTGGTTTGTTTGCCGGATCAAGAGCTACCAACTCTTTTTCCGAAGGTAA
CTGGCTTCAGCAGAGCGCAGATACCAAATACTGTTCTTCTAGTGTAGCCGTAGTTAGGCCACCACTTCAA
GAACTCTGTAGCACCGCCTACATACCTCGCTCTGCTAATCCTGTTACCAGTGGCTGCTGCCAGTGGCGAT
AAGTCGTGTCTTACCGGGTTGGACTCAAGACGATAGTTACCGGATAAGGCGCAGCGGTCGGGCTGAACGG
GGGGTTCGTGCACACAGCCCAGCTTGGAGCGAACGACCTACACCGAACTGAGATACCTACAGCGTGAGCT
ATGAGAAAGCGCCACGCTTCCCGAAGGGAGAAAGGCGGACAGGTATCCGGTAAGCGGCAGGGTCGGAACA
GGAGAGCGCACGAGGGAGCTTCCAGGGGGAAACGCCTGGTATCTTTATAGTCCTGTCGGGTTTCGCCACC
TCTGACTTGAGCGTCGATTTTTGTGATGCTCGTCAGGGGGGCGGAGCCTATGGAAAAACGCCAGCAACGC
GGCCTTTTTACGGTTCCTGGCCTTTTGCTGGCCTTTTGCTCACATGTTCTTTCCTGCGTTATCCCCTGAT
TCTGTGGATAACCGTATTACCGCCTTTGAGTGAGCTGATACCGCTCGCCGCAGCCGAACGACCGAGCGCA
GCGAGTCAGTGAGCGAGGAAGCGGAAGAGCGCCCAATACGCAAACCGCCTCTCCCCGCGCGTTGGCCGAT
TCATTAATGCAGCTGGCACGACAGGTTTCCCGACTGGAAAGCGGGCAGTGAGCGCAACGCAATTAATGTG
AGTTAGCTCACTCATTAGGCACCCCAGGCTTTACACTTTATGCTTCCGGCTCGTATGTTGTGTGGAATTG
TGAGCGGATAACAATTTCACACAGGAAACAGCTATGACCATGATTACGCCAAGCGCGCAATTAACCCTCA
CTAAAGGGAACAAAAGCTGGAGCTGCAAGCTTAATGTAGTCTTATGCAATACTCTTGTAGTCTTGCAACA
TGGTAACGATGAGTTAGCAACATGCCTTACAAGGAGAGAAAAAGCACCGTGCATGCCGATTGGTGGAAGT
AAGGTGGTACGATCGTGCCTTATTAGGAAGGCAACAGACGGGTCTGACATGGATTGGACGAACCACTGAA
TTGCCGCATTGCAGAGATATTGTATTTAAGTGCCTAGCTCGATACATAAACGGGTCTCTCTGGTTAGACC
AGATCTGAGCCTGGGAGCTCTCTGGCTAACTAGGGAACCCACTGCTTAAGCCTCAATAAAGCTTGCCTTG
AGTGCTTCAAGTAGTGTGTGCCCGTCTGTTGTGTGACTCTGGTAACTAGAGATCCCTCAGACCCTTTTAG
TCAGTGTGGAAAATCTCTAGCAGTGGCGCCCGAACAGGGACTTGAAAGCGAAAGGGAAACCAGAGGAGCT
CTCTCGACGCAGGACTCGGCTTGCTGAAGCGCGCACGGCAAGAGGCGAGGGGCGGCGACTGGTGAGTACG
CCAAAAATTTTGACTAGCGGAGGCTAGAAGGAGAGAGATGGGTGCGAGAGCGTCAGTATTAAGCGGGGGA
GAATTAGATCGCGATGGGAAAAAATTCGGTTAAGGCCAGGGGGAAAGAAAAAATATAAATTAAAACATAT
AGTATGGGCAAGCAGGGAGCTAGAACGATTCGCAGTTAATCCTGGCCTGTTAGAAACATCAGAAGGCTGT
AGACAAATACTGGGACAGCTACAACCATCCCTTCAGACAGGATCAGAAGAACTTAGATCATTATATAATA
CAGTAGCAACCCTCTATTGTGTGCATCAAAGGATAGAGATAAAAGACACCAAGGAAGCTTTAGACAAGAT
AGAGGAAGAGCAAAACAAAAGTAAGACCACCGCACAGCAAGCGGCCGCTGATCTTCAGACCTGGAGGAGG
AGATATGAGGGACAATTGGAGAAGTGAATTATATAAATATAAAGTAGTAAAAATTGAACCATTAGGAGTA
GCACCCACCAAGGCAAAGAGAAGAGTGGTGCAGAGAGAAAAAAGAGCAGTGGGAATAGGAGCTTTGTTCC
TTGGGTTCTTGGGAGCAGCAGGAAGCACTATGGGCGCAGCGTCAATGACGCTGACGGTACAGGCCAGACA
ATTATTGTCTGGTATAGTGCAGCAGCAGAACAATTTGCTGAGGGCTATTGAGGCGCAACAGCATCTGTTG
CAACTCACAGTCTGGGGCATCAAGCAGCTCCAGGCAAGAATCCTGGCTGTGGAAAGATACCTAAAGGATC
AACAGCTCCTGGGGATTTGGGGTTGCTCTGGAAAACTCATTTGCACCACTGCTGTGCCTTGGAATGCTAG
TTGGAGTAATAAATCTCTGGAACAGATTTGGAATCACACGACCTGGATGGAGTGGGACAGAGAAATTAAC
AATTACACAAGCTTAATACACTCCTTAATTGAAGAATCGCAAAACCAGCAAGAAAAGAATGAACAAGAAT
TATTGGAATTAGATAAATGGGCAAGTTTGTGGAATTGGTTTAACATAACAAATTGGCTGTGGTATATAAA
ATTATTCATAATGATAGTAGGAGGCTTGGTAGGTTTAAGAATAGTTTTTGCTGTACTTTCTATAGTGAAT
AGAGTTAGGCAGGGATATTCACCATTATCGTTTCAGACCCACCTCCCAACCCCGAGGGGACCCATGCATT
GCATCTCAATTAGTCAGCAACCAGGTGTGGAAAGTCCCCAGGCTCCCCAGCAGGCAGAAGTATGCAAAGC
ATGCGTCTCAATTAGTCAGCAACCATAGTCCCGCCCCTAACTCCGCCCATCCCGCCCCTAACTCCGCCCA
GTTCCGCCCATTCTCCGCCCCATGGCTGACTAATTTTTTTTATTTATGCAGAGGCCGAGGCCGCCTCGGC
CTCTGAGCTATTCCAGAAGTAGTGAGGAGGCTTTTTTGGAGGCCTAGGCTTTTGCAAAAAGCTTTCTAGA
GGTACCACCGGAGCTTACCATGACCGAGTACAAGCCCACGGTGCGCCTCGCCACCCGCGACGACGTCCCC
AGGGCCGTACGCACCCTCGCCGCCGCGTTCGCCGACTACCCCGCCACGCGCCACACCGTCGATCCGGACC
GCCACATCGAGCGGGTCACCGAGCTGCAAGAACTCTTCCTCACGCGCGTCGGGCTCGACATCGGCAAGGT
GTGGGTCGCGGACGACGGCGCCGCCGTGGCGGTCTGGACCACGCCGGAGAGCGTCGAAGCGGGGGCGGTG
TTCGCCGAGATCGGCCCGCGCATGGCCGAGTTGAGCGGTTCCCGGCTGGCCGCGCAGCAACAGATGGAAG
GCCTCCTGGCGCCGCACCGGCCCAAGGAGCCCGCGTGGTTCCTGGCCACCGTCGGCGTCTCGCCCGACCA
CCAGGGCAAGGGTCTGGGCAGCGCCGTCGTGCTCCCCGGAGTGGAGGCGGCCGAGCGCGCCGGGGTGCCC
GCCTTCCTGGAGACCTCCGCGCCCCGCAACCTCCCCTTCTACGAGCGGCTCGGCTTCACCGTCACCGCCG
ACGTCGAGGTGCCCGAAGGACCGCGCACCTGGTGCATGACCCGCAAGCCCGGTGCCAGTTAACGAATTCT
AGATCTTGAGACAAATGGCAGTATTCATCCACAATTTTAAAAGAAAAGGGGGGATTGGGGGGTACAGTGC
AGGGGAAAGAATAGTAGACATAATAGCAACAGACATACAAACTAAAGAATTACAAAAACAAATTACAAAA
ATTCAAAATTTTCGGGTTTATTACAGGGACAGCAGAGATCCACTTTGGCGCCGGCTCGAGGCCTGCAGGT
GCAAAGATGGATAAAGTTTTAAACAGAGAGGAATCTTTGCAGCTAATGGACCTTCTAGGTCTTGAAAGGA
GTGGGAATT
Features (pLannotate 1.2.2; 31 found; start..end, strand, type, name):
      1..1179    +  promoter       EF-1α promoter: strong constitutive promoter for human elongation factor EF-1α
   1196..2194    +  CDS            NKX3-2: NKX32_HUMAN - Also known as BAPX1, NKX3B. Experimental evidence at protein level: Swiss-Prot protein existence level 1. Transcriptional repressor that acts as a negative regulator of chondrocyte maturation. PLays a role in distal stomach development; required for proper antral-pyloric morphogenesis and development of antral-type epithelium. In concert with GSC, defines the structural components of the middle ear; required for tympanic ring and gonium development and in the regulation of the width of the malleus (By similarity). From Homo sapiens (Human).
   2210..2263    +  promoter       U6 promoter (fragment): RNA polymerase III promoter for human U6 snRNA
   2305..2893    +  misc_feature   WPRE: woodchuck hepatitis virus posttranscriptional regulatory element
   2944..2963    +  misc_feature   cPPT/CTS (fragment): central polypurine tract and central termination sequence of HIV-1
   2965..3198    +  LTR            3' LTR (ΔU3): self-inactivating 3' long terminal repeat (LTR) from HIV-1
   3276..3397    +  polyA_signal   SV40 poly(A) signal: SV40 polyadenylation signal
   3437..3572    +  rep_origin     SV40 ori: SV40 origin of replication
   3593..3611    -  promoter       T7 promoter: promoter for bacteriophage T7 RNA polymerase
   3619..3774    +  CDS            lacZα (fragment): LacZα fragment of β-galactosidase; lacZ fragment
   3779..4207    +  rep_origin     f1 ori (sequence partly withheld): f1 bacteriophage origin of replication; arrow indicates direction of (+) strand synthesis
   4260..4364    +  promoter       AmpR promoter: bla
   4365..5225    +  CDS            AmpR: β-lactamase; bla; confers resistance to ampicillin, carbenicillin, and related antibiotics
   5396..5984    +  rep_origin     ori: high-copy-number ColE1/pMB1/pBR322/pUC origin of replication
   6167..6259    +  CDS            lacI (fragment): lac repressor; lacI; The lac repressor binds to the lac operator to inhibit transcription in E. coli. This inhibition can be relieved by adding lactose or isopropyl-β-D-thiogalactopyranoside (IPTG).
   6272..6293    +  protein_bind   CAP binding site: CAP binding activates transcription in the presence of cAMP. E. coli catabolite activator protein
   6308..6338    +  promoter       lac promoter: promoter for the E. coli lac operon
   6346..6362    +  protein_bind   lac operator: The lac repressor binds to the lac operator to inhibit transcription in E. coli. This inhibition can be relieved by adding lactose or isopropyl-β-D-thiogalactopyranoside (IPTG). lac repressor encoded by lacI
   6407..6425    +  promoter       T3 promoter: promoter for bacteriophage T3 RNA polymerase
   6453..6679    +  promoter       RSV promoter: Rous sarcoma virus enhancer/promoter
   6680..6860    +  LTR            5' LTR (truncated): truncated 5' long terminal repeat (LTR) from HIV-1
   6907..7032    +  misc_feature   HIV-1 Ψ: packaging signal of human immunodeficiency virus type 1
   7016..7379    +  CDS            HIV-1 gag (fragment): gag protein from human immunodeficiency virus 1; gag
   7525..7758    +  misc_feature   RRE: The Rev response element (RRE) of HIV-1 allows for Rev-dependent mRNA export from the nucleus to the cytoplasm.
   8135..8161    +  CDS            Rev (fragment): human immunodeficiency virus 1 (HIV-1) Rev protein; rev; enhances nuclear export of unspliced and incompletely spliced viral mRNAs
   8168..8191    +  promoter       SV40 promoter (fragment): SV40 early promoter
   8192..8263    +  promoter       SV40 promoter (fragment): SV40 enhancer and early promoter
   8287..8422    +  rep_origin     SV40 ori: SV40 origin of replication
   8468..9064    +  CDS            PuroR (fragment): puromycin N-acetyltransferase; pac from Streptomyces; confers resistance to puromycin
   9113..9230    +  misc_feature   cPPT/CTS: central polypurine tract and central termination sequence of HIV-1
   9295..9361    +  CDS            small t antigen (fragment): SV40 (simian virus 40) small t antigen
