[The description below was written by a language model from this plasmid's Addgene catalogue record and pLannotate feature annotations shown in this document.]
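Description:
TFORF1512 is a third-generation-style, self-inactivating lentiviral expression plasmid built on the pLX_TRC317 backbone and carrying the human transcription factor NKX3-2 (also known as BAPX1), a homeodomain transcriptional repressor involved in chondrocyte maturation and in stomach and middle ear development. It belongs to a barcoded transcription factor ORF collection designed for pooled overexpression screens. In bacteria it replicates from a high-copy ColE1/pUC-type origin and is selected through the β-lactamase (AmpR) gene; an f1 origin and remnants of a lac/T7/T3 cloning region are also present. The depositor notes that the plasmid can recombine, which is typical of LTR-containing vectors.

The viral genome is transcribed from an RSV promoter fused to a truncated HIV-1 5′ LTR, followed by the Ψ packaging signal with a partial gag sequence and the Rev response element for Rev-dependent nuclear export. Downstream, an SV40 early promoter/origin drives puromycin N-acetyltransferase for selection of transduced mammalian cells, and a cPPT/CTS element aids nuclear import of the reverse-transcribed genome. The strong constitutive EF-1α promoter then drives the synthesized NKX3-2 ORF, followed by a WPRE that enhances transcript stability and expression, and the ΔU3 3′ LTR, which inactivates LTR promoter activity after integration. An SV40 polyadenylation signal lies beyond the LTR.

According to the record, each construct carries a unique 24-bp barcode identifying the ORF. This barcode is not annotated in the feature table, though the insert size exceeds the annotated coding sequence, and a short U6 promoter-like fragment sits between the ORF and the WPRE. The barcode allows transcription factor identity to be read out by sequencing in pooled directed-differentiation screens.
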