Addgene plasmid #144366: TFORF1512
Purpose: Lentiviral vector for overexpressing transcription factor ORFs with unique 24-bp barcodes. Barcodes facilitate identification of transcription factors in pooled screens.
Depositing lab: Feng Zhang. Depositing organization: Broad Institute. Publication: A transcription factor atlas of directed differentiation. Joung J, Ma S, Tay T, Geiger-Schuller KR, Kirchgatterer PC, Verdine VK, Guo B, Arias-Garcia MA, Allen WE, Singh A, Kuksenko O, Abudayyeh OO, Gootenberg JS, Fu Z, Macrae RK, Buenrostro JD, Regev A, Zhang F. Cell. 2023 Jan 5;186(1):209-229.e26. doi: 10.1016/j.cell.2022.11.026. PubMed 36608654.
Backbone
  Vector backbone: pLX_TRC317
  Backbone manufacturer: Broad Institute Genetic Perturbation Platform
  Backbone size w/o insert (bp): 8264
  Vector type: Mammalian Expression, Lentiviral
  Selectable markers: Puromycin
Growth in bacteria
  Bacterial resistance: Ampicillin, 100 μg/mL
  Growth temperature: 37°C
  Growth strain: NEB Stable
  Copy number: High Copy
Gene/Insert
  Gene/Insert name: NKX3-2
  Species: H. sapiens (human)
  Insert size (bp): 1103
  Entrez Gene: NKX3-2 (a.k.a. BAPX1, NKX3.2, NKX3B, SMMD)
  Promoter: EF1a
  Cloning method: Unknown
  Sequencing primers: 5′ GGGTGGAGACTGAAGTTAGGCCAG; 3′ CACATAGCGTAAAAGGAGCAACATAG
Terms and licenses: Academic/Nonprofit Terms; Industry Terms: Not Available to Industry
Depositor comments: NM_001189,ENST00000382438 . The transcription factor ORF portion of this plasmid was synthesized by Genewiz. Please test multiple small colonies in case of plasmid recombination. To make this collection available in a timely manner, a portion of this collection was not fully sequenced by Addgene. If an Addgene verified full plasmid sequence is not available, please contact us prior to placing an order to request the full sequence.
How to cite: TFORF1512 was a gift from Feng Zhang (Addgene plasmid # 144366 ; http://n2t.net/addgene:144366 ; RRID:Addgene_144366)
