>Addgene plasmid #144366 | TFORF1512 | depositor partial sequence | sequence record 285213 | Insert
ACCGCCACCATGGCTGTGCGCGGCGCCAACACCTTGACGTCCTTCTCCATCCAGGCGATCCTCAACAAGA
AAGAGGAGCGCGGCGGGCTGGCCGCGCCAGAGGGGCGCCCGGCGCCCGGGGGCACAGCGGCATCGGTGGC
CGCGGCTCCCGCTGTCTGCTGTTGGCGGCTCTTTGGGGAGAGGGACGCGGGCGCGTTGGGGGGCGCCGAG
GACTCTCTGCTGGCGTCTCCTGCCGGTACCAGAACAGCTGCGGGGCGGACTGCGGAGAGCCCGGAAGGCT
GGGACTCGGACTCCGCGCTCAGCGAGGAGAACGAGAGCAGGCGGCGCTGCGCGGACGCGCGGGGGGCCAG
CGGGGCCGGCCTTGCGGGGGGATCCTTGAGCCTCGGCCAGCCGGTCTGTGAGCTGGCCGCTTCCAAAGAC
CTAGAGGAGGAAGCCGCGGGCCGGAGCGACAGCGAGATGTCCGCCAGCGTCTCAGGCGACCGCAGCCCAA
GGACCGAGGACGACGGTGTTGGCCCCAGAGGTGCACACGTGTCCGCGCTGTGCAGCGGGGCCGGCGGCGG
GGGCGGCAGCGGGCCGGCAGGCGTCGCGGAGGAGGAGGAGGAGCCGGCGGCGCCCAAGCCACGCAAGAAG
CGCTCGCGGGCCGCTTTCTCCCACGCGCAGGTCTTCGAGCTGGAGCGCCGCTTTAACCACCAGCGCTACC
TGTCCGGGCCCGAGCGCGCAGACCTGGCCGCGTCGCTGAAGCTCACCGAGACGCAGGTGAAAATCTGGTT
CCAGAACCGTCGCTACAAGACAAAGCGCCGGCAGATGGCAGCCGACCTGCTGGCCTCGGCGCCCGCCGCC
AAGAAGGTGGCCGTAAAGGTGCTGGTGCGCGACGACCAGAGACAATACCTGCCCGGCGAAGTGCTGCGGC
CACCCTCGCTTCTGCCACTGCAGCCCTCCTACTATTACCCGTACTACTGCCTCCCAGGCTGGGCGCTCTC
CACCTGCGCAGCTGCCGCAGGCACCCAGTAGTAATGAACTAGTCCGTAACTTGAAAGTATTTCGATTTCT
TGGCTTTATATATCTTGTGGAAAGGACGAAGGGTCAGGGTGAGAGGACGGAAG
