>Addgene plasmid #144366 | TFORF1512 | depositor partial sequence | sequence record 285214 | Barcode
AGGGTCAGGGTGAGAGGACGGAAG
